>Addgene plasmid #30190 | pBS-MK3 | addgene partial sequence | sequence record 35371 | 30190 with T3
GGCGGCCGCTCTAGAACTAGTGGATCCCCCGGGCTGCAGAGCCCCGGCCACGCCGAGCTGCCGCCAGACA
TGACCGTGGTGCCCGGGGACCACCTGCTGGAGCCAGAGGCGGCGGGAGGCGGTGGCGGGGACCCGCCTCA
GGGAGGCTGTGGCAGTGGCGGCGGCGGTGGCGGCTGCGACCGCTACGAGCCACTGCCACCCGCGCTGCCC
GCCGCGGGCGAGCAAGATTGCTGCGGCGAGCGTGTGGTCATCAACATCTCCGGGCTGCGCTTCGAGACGC
AGCTCAAGACCCTCTGCCAGTTCCCCGAGACACTGCTGGGCGACCCCAAGCGGCGCATGCGGTACTTTGA
CCCACTCCGCAATGAGTACTTCTTCGACCGCAACCGACCCAGCTTCGACGCCATCCTCTACTACTACCAG
TCCGGGGGCCGCATTCGCCGGCCGGTCAACGTGCCCATCGACATCTTCTCCGAGGAGATCCGCTTTTACC
AGCTGGGTGAGGAGGCCATGGAAAAGTTCCGTGAGGATGAGGGCTTCCTGCGGGAGGAGGAGCGACCCCT
GCCCCGCCGTGACTTCCAGCGCCAGGTGTGGCTGCTCTTCGAATATCCGGAGAGCTCCGGGCCGGCCCGG
GGCATTGCCATTGTGTCAGTGCTGGTCATTCTCATCTCCATTGTCATCTTCTGCTTGGAGACGCTTCCCG
AGTTTCGCGATGAGAAAGACTATCCCGCCTCCCCGTCGCAGGACGTGTTTGANGCTGCCAACAACAGCAC
GTCGGGGGCCCCTTCTGGAGCCTCCAGCTTCTCGGA
