[The description below was written by a language model from this plasmid's Addgene catalogue record.]
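Description:
pBS-MK3 is a bacterial cloning plasmid built on the pBluescript KS+ phagemid backbone (about 2.96 kb), carrying a 1,746 bp mouse insert designated MK-3. The insert corresponds to Kcna3, the gene encoding the Shaker-related voltage-gated potassium channel subunit Kv1.3 (also recorded as Kca1-3). The plasmid is maintained at high copy number in E. coli and selected with ampicillin. No feature table accompanies the record, so the details of the backbone elements are inferred from what is generally known of pBluescript: a pUC-type origin responsible for the high copy number, an AmpR (beta-lactamase) cassette, an f1 origin for single-stranded DNA rescue, and a polylinker embedded in the lacZα fragment.

The insert was placed in the polylinker by restriction cloning, with the 5′ junction at a ClaI site that was destroyed in the process and the 3′ junction at an XbaI site that remains intact. T3 and T7 are listed as the 5′ and 3′ sequencing primers respectively, which is consistent with the phage promoter sites that flank the pBluescript polylinker and indicates that the 5′ end of the insert lies toward the T3 side. Although the catalogue classifies the vector type as bacterial expression, the record names no dedicated promoter driving the insert, nor any tags, reporters or eukaryotic regulatory elements. The record does not state an intended application. A construct of this type typically serves as a source clone for Kv1.3 sequence, suitable for subcloning into other vectors, and the flanking phage promoters would in principle allow in vitro transcription of the insert.
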