Addgene plasmid #30190: pBS-MK3
Depositing lab: Bruce Tempel. Depositing organization: University of Washington.
Backbone
  Vector backbone: pBluescript KS+
  Backbone manufacturer: Stratagene
  Backbone size w/o insert (bp): 2958
  Vector type: Bacterial Expression
Growth in bacteria
  Bacterial resistance: Ampicillin, 100 μg/mL
  Growth temperature: 37°C
  Growth strain: DH5alpha
  Copy number: High Copy
Gene/Insert
  Gene/Insert name: MK-3 (alt names: Kcna3; Kv1.3; Kca1-3)
  Species: M. musculus (mouse)
  Insert size (bp): 1746
  GenBank ID: BC137667
  Entrez Gene: Kcna3 (a.k.a. Kca1-3, Kv1.3, Mk-3)
  Cloning method: Restriction Enzyme; 5′ cloning site ClaI (destroyed during cloning); 3′ cloning site XbaI (not destroyed)
  Sequencing primers: 5′ T3; 3′ T7
Terms and licenses: Academic/Nonprofit Terms; Industry Terms: Not Available to Industry
How to cite: pBS-MK3 was a gift from Bruce Tempel (Addgene plasmid # 30190 ; http://n2t.net/addgene:30190 ; RRID:Addgene_30190)
